Addgene plasmid #142347: TFORF2648
Purpose: Lentiviral vector for overexpressing transcription factor ORFs with unique 24-bp barcodes. Barcodes facilitate identification of transcription factors in pooled screens.
Depositing lab: Feng Zhang. Depositing organization: Broad Institute. Publication: A transcription factor atlas of directed differentiation. Joung J, Ma S, Tay T, Geiger-Schuller KR, Kirchgatterer PC, Verdine VK, Guo B, Arias-Garcia MA, Allen WE, Singh A, Kuksenko O, Abudayyeh OO, Gootenberg JS, Fu Z, Macrae RK, Buenrostro JD, Regev A, Zhang F. Cell. 2023 Jan 5;186(1):209-229.e26. doi: 10.1016/j.cell.2022.11.026. PubMed 36608654.
Backbone
  Vector backbone: pLX_TRC317
  Backbone manufacturer: Broad Institute Genetic Perturbation Platform
  Backbone size w/o insert (bp): 8264
  Vector type: Mammalian Expression, Lentiviral
  Selectable markers: Puromycin
Growth in bacteria
  Bacterial resistance: Ampicillin, 100 μg/mL
  Growth temperature: 37°C
  Growth strain: NEB Stable
  Copy number: High Copy
Gene/Insert
  Gene/Insert name: PAX3
  Species: H. sapiens (human)
  Insert size (bp): 749
  Entrez Gene: PAX3 (a.k.a. CDHS, HUP2, PAX-3, WS1, WS3)
  Promoter: EF1a
  Cloning method: Unknown
  Sequencing primers: 5′ GGGTGGAGACTGAAGTTAGGCCAG; 3′ CACATAGCGTAAAAGGAGCAACATAG
Terms and licenses: Academic/Nonprofit Terms; Industry Terms: Not Available to Industry
Depositor comments: NM_000438,ENST00000409828 . The transcription factor ORF portion of this plasmid was synthesized by Genewiz. Please test multiple small colonies in case of plasmid recombination. To make this collection available in a timely manner, a portion of this collection was not fully sequenced by Addgene. If an Addgene verified full plasmid sequence is not available, please contact us prior to placing an order to request the full sequence.
How to cite: TFORF2648 was a gift from Feng Zhang (Addgene plasmid # 142347 ; http://n2t.net/addgene:142347 ; RRID:Addgene_142347)
