[The description below was written by a language model from this plasmid's Addgene catalogue record and pLannotate feature annotations shown in this document.]
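Description:
TFORF2648 is a third-generation-style, self-inactivating lentiviral expression plasmid built on the pLX_TRC317 backbone and carrying a human PAX3 open reading frame, one member of a barcoded transcription factor ORF collection. In bacteria it is maintained through a high-copy ColE1/pUC-type origin and selected with ampicillin via β-lactamase. An f1 origin and remnants of a lac/T7/T3 cloning region are also present in the backbone. The depositor warns that the plasmid can recombine, as is common for constructs carrying repeated LTRs.

The viral portion begins with an RSV promoter fused to a truncated HIV-1 5' LTR, which drives production of the packageable genomic RNA, followed by the Ψ packaging signal with a gag fragment, the RRE for Rev-dependent nuclear export, and a cPPT/CTS element. It ends in a ΔU3 3' LTR that inactivates LTR promoter activity after integration, with an SV40 polyadenylation signal downstream. Within this transfer cassette, an SV40 early promoter drives puromycin N-acetyltransferase for selection of transduced mammalian cells, and the EF-1α promoter drives PAX3, with a WPRE downstream to enhance transcript expression.

The insert is listed at 749 bp and referenced to a specific PAX3 transcript, while the annotation matches about 585 bp to the canonical protein, consistent with a short isoform with a divergent end. The unique 24-bp barcode described for the collection is not annotated as a separate feature. The construct is intended for PAX3 overexpression, either alone or in pooled screens, where the barcode identifies which transcription factor each cell received, as in directed differentiation studies.
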