Features (pLannotate 1.2.2; 31 found; start..end, strand, type, name):
      5..231     +  promoter       RSV promoter: Rous sarcoma virus enhancer/promoter
    232..412     +  LTR            5' LTR (truncated): truncated 5' long terminal repeat (LTR) from HIV-1
    459..584     +  misc_feature   HIV-1 Ψ: packaging signal of human immunodeficiency virus type 1
    568..931     +  CDS            HIV-1 gag (fragment): gag protein from human immunodeficiency virus 1; gag
   1077..1310    +  misc_feature   RRE: The Rev response element (RRE) of HIV-1 allows for Rev-dependent mRNA export from the nucleus to the cytoplasm.
   1687..1713    +  CDS            Rev (fragment): human immunodeficiency virus 1 (HIV-1) Rev protein; rev; enhances nuclear export of unspliced and incompletely spliced viral mRNAs
   1720..1743    +  promoter       SV40 promoter (fragment): SV40 early promoter
   1744..1815    +  promoter       SV40 promoter (fragment): SV40 enhancer and early promoter
   1839..1974    +  rep_origin     SV40 ori: SV40 origin of replication
   2020..2616    +  CDS            PuroR (fragment): puromycin N-acetyltransferase; pac from Streptomyces; confers resistance to puromycin
   2665..2782    +  misc_feature   cPPT/CTS: central polypurine tract and central termination sequence of HIV-1
   2847..2913    +  CDS            small t antigen (fragment): SV40 (simian virus 40) small t antigen
   2920..4098    +  promoter       EF-1α promoter: strong constitutive promoter for human elongation factor EF-1α
   4115..4699    +  CDS            PAX3 (fragment): PAX3_HUMAN - Also known as HUP2. Experimental evidence at protein level: Swiss-Prot protein existence level 1. Transcription factor that may regulate cell proliferation, migration and apoptosis. Involved in neural development and myogenesis. Transcriptional activator of MITF, acting synergistically with SOX10 (PubMed:21965087). From Homo sapiens (Human).
   4775..4828    +  promoter       U6 promoter (fragment): RNA polymerase III promoter for human U6 snRNA
   4870..5458    +  misc_feature   WPRE: woodchuck hepatitis virus posttranscriptional regulatory element
   5509..5528    +  misc_feature   cPPT/CTS (fragment): central polypurine tract and central termination sequence of HIV-1
   5530..5763    +  LTR            3' LTR (ΔU3): self-inactivating 3' long terminal repeat (LTR) from HIV-1
   5841..5962    +  polyA_signal   SV40 poly(A) signal: SV40 polyadenylation signal
   6002..6137    +  rep_origin     SV40 ori: SV40 origin of replication
   6158..6176    -  promoter       T7 promoter: promoter for bacteriophage T7 RNA polymerase
   6184..6339    +  CDS            lacZα (fragment): LacZα fragment of β-galactosidase; lacZ fragment
   6344..6772    +  rep_origin     f1 ori (sequence partly withheld): f1 bacteriophage origin of replication; arrow indicates direction of (+) strand synthesis
   6825..6929    +  promoter       AmpR promoter: bla
   6930..7790    +  CDS            AmpR: β-lactamase; bla; confers resistance to ampicillin, carbenicillin, and related antibiotics
   7961..8549    +  rep_origin     ori: high-copy-number ColE1/pMB1/pBR322/pUC origin of replication
   8732..8824    +  CDS            lacI (fragment): lac repressor; lacI; The lac repressor binds to the lac operator to inhibit transcription in E. coli. This inhibition can be relieved by adding lactose or isopropyl-β-D-thiogalactopyranoside (IPTG).
   8837..8858    +  protein_bind   CAP binding site: CAP binding activates transcription in the presence of cAMP. E. coli catabolite activator protein
   8873..8903    +  promoter       lac promoter: promoter for the E. coli lac operon
   8911..8927    +  protein_bind   lac operator: The lac repressor binds to the lac operator to inhibit transcription in E. coli. This inhibition can be relieved by adding lactose or isopropyl-β-D-thiogalactopyranoside (IPTG). lac repressor encoded by lacI
   8972..8990    +  promoter       T3 promoter: promoter for bacteriophage T3 RNA polymerase
>Addgene plasmid #142347 | TFORF2648 | addgene full sequence | sequence record 397164 | Addgene NGS Result
TTAATGTAGTCTTATGCAATACTCTTGTAGTCTTGCAACATGGTAACGATGAGTTAGCAACATGCCTTAC
AAGGAGAGAAAAAGCACCGTGCATGCCGATTGGTGGAAGTAAGGTGGTACGATCGTGCCTTATTAGGAAG
GCAACAGACGGGTCTGACATGGATTGGACGAACCACTGAATTGCCGCATTGCAGAGATATTGTATTTAAG
TGCCTAGCTCGATACATAAACGGGTCTCTCTGGTTAGACCAGATCTGAGCCTGGGAGCTCTCTGGCTAAC
TAGGGAACCCACTGCTTAAGCCTCAATAAAGCTTGCCTTGAGTGCTTCAAGTAGTGTGTGCCCGTCTGTT
GTGTGACTCTGGTAACTAGAGATCCCTCAGACCCTTTTAGTCAGTGTGGAAAATCTCTAGCAGTGGCGCC
CGAACAGGGACTTGAAAGCGAAAGGGAAACCAGAGGAGCTCTCTCGACGCAGGACTCGGCTTGCTGAAGC
GCGCACGGCAAGAGGCGAGGGGCGGCGACTGGTGAGTACGCCAAAAATTTTGACTAGCGGAGGCTAGAAG
GAGAGAGATGGGTGCGAGAGCGTCAGTATTAAGCGGGGGAGAATTAGATCGCGATGGGAAAAAATTCGGT
TAAGGCCAGGGGGAAAGAAAAAATATAAATTAAAACATATAGTATGGGCAAGCAGGGAGCTAGAACGATT
CGCAGTTAATCCTGGCCTGTTAGAAACATCAGAAGGCTGTAGACAAATACTGGGACAGCTACAACCATCC
CTTCAGACAGGATCAGAAGAACTTAGATCATTATATAATACAGTAGCAACCCTCTATTGTGTGCATCAAA
GGATAGAGATAAAAGACACCAAGGAAGCTTTAGACAAGATAGAGGAAGAGCAAAACAAAAGTAAGACCAC
CGCACAGCAAGCGGCCGCTGATCTTCAGACCTGGAGGAGGAGATATGAGGGACAATTGGAGAAGTGAATT
ATATAAATATAAAGTAGTAAAAATTGAACCATTAGGAGTAGCACCCACCAAGGCAAAGAGAAGAGTGGTG
CAGAGAGAAAAAAGAGCAGTGGGAATAGGAGCTTTGTTCCTTGGGTTCTTGGGAGCAGCAGGAAGCACTA
TGGGCGCAGCGTCAATGACGCTGACGGTACAGGCCAGACAATTATTGTCTGGTATAGTGCAGCAGCAGAA
CAATTTGCTGAGGGCTATTGAGGCGCAACAGCATCTGTTGCAACTCACAGTCTGGGGCATCAAGCAGCTC
CAGGCAAGAATCCTGGCTGTGGAAAGATACCTAAAGGATCAACAGCTCCTGGGGATTTGGGGTTGCTCTG
GAAAACTCATTTGCACCACTGCTGTGCCTTGGAATGCTAGTTGGAGTAATAAATCTCTGGAACAGATTTG
GAATCACACGACCTGGATGGAGTGGGACAGAGAAATTAACAATTACACAAGCTTAATACACTCCTTAATT
GAAGAATCGCAAAACCAGCAAGAAAAGAATGAACAAGAATTATTGGAATTAGATAAATGGGCAAGTTTGT
GGAATTGGTTTAACATAACAAATTGGCTGTGGTATATAAAATTATTCATAATGATAGTAGGAGGCTTGGT
AGGTTTAAGAATAGTTTTTGCTGTACTTTCTATAGTGAATAGAGTTAGGCAGGGATATTCACCATTATCG
TTTCAGACCCACCTCCCAACCCCGAGGGGACCCATGCATTGCATCTCAATTAGTCAGCAACCAGGTGTGG
AAAGTCCCCAGGCTCCCCAGCAGGCAGAAGTATGCAAAGCATGCGTCTCAATTAGTCAGCAACCATAGTC
CCGCCCCTAACTCCGCCCATCCCGCCCCTAACTCCGCCCAGTTCCGCCCATTCTCCGCCCCATGGCTGAC
TAATTTTTTTTATTTATGCAGAGGCCGAGGCCGCCTCGGCCTCTGAGCTATTCCAGAAGTAGTGAGGAGG
CTTTTTTGGAGGCCTAGGCTTTTGCAAAAAGCTTTCTAGAGGTACCACCGGAGCTTACCATGACCGAGTA
CAAGCCCACGGTGCGCCTCGCCACCCGCGACGACGTCCCCAGGGCCGTACGCACCCTCGCCGCCGCGTTC
GCCGACTACCCCGCCACGCGCCACACCGTCGATCCGGACCGCCACATCGAGCGGGTCACCGAGCTGCAAG
AACTCTTCCTCACGCGCGTCGGGCTCGACATCGGCAAGGTGTGGGTCGCGGACGACGGCGCCGCCGTGGC
GGTCTGGACCACGCCGGAGAGCGTCGAAGCGGGGGCGGTGTTCGCCGAGATCGGCCCGCGCATGGCCGAG
TTGAGCGGTTCCCGGCTGGCCGCGCAGCAACAGATGGAAGGCCTCCTGGCGCCGCACCGGCCCAAGGAGC
CCGCGTGGTTCCTGGCCACCGTCGGCGTCTCGCCCGACCACCAGGGCAAGGGTCTGGGCAGCGCCGTCGT
GCTCCCCGGAGTGGAGGCGGCCGAGCGCGCCGGGGTGCCCGCCTTCCTGGAGACCTCCGCGCCCCGCAAC
CTCCCCTTCTACGAGCGGCTCGGCTTCACCGTCACCGCCGACGTCGAGGTGCCCGAAGGACCGCGCACCT
GGTGCATGACCCGCAAGCCCGGTGCCAGTTAACGAATTCTAGATCTTGAGACAAATGGCAGTATTCATCC
ACAATTTTAAAAGAAAAGGGGGGATTGGGGGGTACAGTGCAGGGGAAAGAATAGTAGACATAATAGCAAC
AGACATACAAACTAAAGAATTACAAAAACAAATTACAAAAATTCAAAATTTTCGGGTTTATTACAGGGAC
AGCAGAGATCCACTTTGGCGCCGGCTCGAGGCCTGCAGGTGCAAAGATGGATAAAGTTTTAAACAGAGAG
GAATCTTTGCAGCTAATGGACCTTCTAGGTCTTGAAAGGAGTGGGAATTGGCTCCGGTGCCCGTCAGTGG
GCAGAGCGCACATCGCCCACAGTCCCCGAGAAGTTGGGGGGAGGGGTCGGCAATTGAACCGGTGCCTAGA
GAAGGTGGCGCGGGGTAAACTGGGAAAGTGATGTCGTGTACTGGCTCCGCCTTTTTCCCGAGGGTGGGGG
AGAACCGTATATAAGTGCAGTAGTCGCCGTGAACGTTCTTTTTCGCAACGGGTTTGCCGCCAGAACACAG
GTAAGTGCCGTGTGTGGTTCCCGCGGGCCTGGCCTCTTTACGGGTTATGGCCCTTGCGTGCCTTGAATTA
CTTCCACCTGGCTGCAGTACGTGATTCTTGATCCCGAGCTTCGGGTTGGAAGTGGGTGGGAGAGTTCGAG
GCCTTGCGCTTAAGGAGCCCCTTCGCCTCGTGCTTGAGTTGAGGCCTGGCCTGGGCGCTGGGGCCGCCGC
GTGCGAATCTGGTGGCACCTTCGCGCCTGTCTCGCTGCTTTCGATAAGTCTCTAGCCATTTAAAATTTTT
GATGACCTGCTGCGACGCTTTTTTTCTGGCAAGATAGTCTTGTAAATGCGGGCCAAGATCTGCACACTGG
TATTTCGGTTTTTGGGGCCGCGGGCGGCGACGGGGCCCGTGCGTCCCAGCGCACATGTTCGGCGAGGCGG
GGCCTGCGAGCGCGGCCACCGAGAATCGGACGGGGGTAGTCTCAAGCTGGCCGGCCTGCTCTGGTGCCTG
GCCTCGCGCCGCCGTGTATCGCCCCGCCCTGGGCGGCAAGGCTGGCCCGGTCGGCACCAGTTGCGTGAGC
GGAAAGATGGCCGCTTCCCGGCCCTGCTGCAGGGAGCTCAAAATGGAGGACGCGGCGCTCGGGAGAGCGG
GCGGGTGAGTCACCCACACAAAGGAAAAGGGCCTTTCCGTCCTCAGCCGTCGCTTCATGTGACTCCACGG
AGTACCGGGCGCCGTCCAGGCACCTCGATTAGTTCTCGAGCTTTTGGAGTACGTCGTCTTTAGGTTGGGG
GGAGGGGTTTTATGCGATGGAGTTTCCCCACACTGAGTGGGTGGAGACTGAAGTTAGGCCAGCTTGGCAC
TTGATGTAATTCTCCTTGGAATTTGCCCTTTTTGAGTTTGGATCTTGGTTCATTCTCAAGCCTCAGACAG
TGGTTCAAAGTTTTTTTCTTCCATTTCAGGTGTCGTGAGGCTAGCACCGCCACCATGACCACGCTGGCCG
GCGCTGTGCCCAGGATGATGCGGCCGGGCCCGGGGCAGAACTACCCGCGTAGCGGGTTCCCGCTGGAAGT
GTCCACTCCCCTCGGCCAGGGCCGCGTCAACCAGCTCGGCGGTGTTTTTATCAACGGCAGGCCGCTGCCC
AACCACATCCGCCACAAGATCGTGGAGATGGCCCACCACGGCATCCGGCCCTGCGTCATCTCGCGCCAGC
TGCGCGTGTCCCACGGCTGCGTCTCCAAGATCCTGTGCAGGTACCAGGAGACTGGCTCCATACGTCCTGG
TGCCATCGGCGGCAGCAAGCCCAAGCAGGTGACAACGCCTGACGTGGAGAAGAAAATTGAGGAATACAAA
AGAGAGAACCCGGGCATGTTCAGCTGGGAAATCCGAGACAAATTACTCAAGGACGCGGTCTGTGATCGAA
ACACCGTGCCGTCAGTGAGTTCCATCAGCCGCATCCTGAGAAGTAAATTCGGGAAAGGTGAAGAGGAGGA
GGCCGACTTGGAGAGGAAGGAGGCAGAGGAAAGCGAGAAGAAGGCCAAACACAGCATCGACGGCATCCTG
AGCGAGCGAGGTAAGCGGTGGCGCCTTGGGCGGCGCACTTGCTGGGTGACTTGGAGGGCATCGGCTAGCT
AGTAATGAACTAGTCCGTAACTTGAAAGTATTTCGATTTCTTGGCTTTATATATCTTGTGGAAAGGACGA
AGGAGGCGTGAACGTATTGACGTAACGCGTTAAGTCGACAATCAACCTCTGGATTACAAAATTTGTGAAA
GATTGACTGGTATTCTTAACTATGTTGCTCCTTTTACGCTATGTGGATACGCTGCTTTAATGCCTTTGTA
TCATGCTATTGCTTCCCGTATGGCTTTCATTTTCTCCTCCTTGTATAAATCCTGGTTGCTGTCTCTTTAT
GAGGAGTTGTGGCCCGTTGTCAGGCAACGTGGCGTGGTGTGCACTGTGTTTGCTGACGCAACCCCCACTG
GTTGGGGCATTGCCACCACCTGTCAGCTCCTTTCCGGGACTTTCGCTTTCCCCCTCCCTATTGCCACGGC
GGAACTCATCGCCGCCTGCCTTGCCCGCTGCTGGACAGGGGCTCGGCTGTTGGGCACTGACAATTCCGTG
GTGTTGTCGGGGAAATCATCGTCCTTTCCTTGGCTGCTCGCCTGTGTTGCCACCTGGATTCTGCGCGGGA
CGTCCTTCTGCTACGTCCCTTCGGCCCTCAATCCAGCGGACCTTCCTTCCCGCGGCCTGCTGCCGGCTCT
GCGGCCTCTTCCGCGTCTTCGCCTTCGCCCTCAGACGAGTCGGATCTCCCTTTGGGCCGCCTCCCCGCGT
CGACTTTAAGACCAATGACTTACAAGGCAGCTGTAGATCTTAGCCACTTTTTAAAAGAAAAGGGGGGACT
GGAAGGGCTAATTCACTCCCAACGAAGACAAGATCTGCTTTTTGCTTGTACTGGGTCTCTCTGGTTAGAC
CAGATCTGAGCCTGGGAGCTCTCTGGCTAACTAGGGAACCCACTGCTTAAGCCTCAATAAAGCTTGCCTT
GAGTGCTTCAAGTAGTGTGTGCCCGTCTGTTGTGTGACTCTGGTAACTAGAGATCCCTCAGACCCTTTTA
GTCAGTGTGGAAAATCTCTAGCAGTACGTATAGTAGTTCATGTCATCTTATTATTCAGTATTTATAACTT
GCAAAGAAATGAATATCAGAGAGTGAGAGGAACTTGTTTATTGCAGCTTATAATGGTTACAAATAAAGCA
ATAGCATCACAAATTTCACAAATAAAGCATTTTTTTCACTGCATTCTAGTTGTGGTTTGTCCAAACTCAT
CAATGTATCTTATCATGTCTGGCTCTAGCTATCCCGCCCCTAACTCCGCCCATCCCGCCCCTAACTCCGC
CCAGTTCCGCCCATTCTCCGCCCCATGGCTGACTAATTTTTTTTATTTATGCAGAGGCCGAGGCCGCCTC
GGCCTCTGAGCTATTCCAGAAGTAGTGAGGAGGCTTTTTTGGAGGCCTAGGGACGTACCCAATTCGCCCT
ATAGTGAGTCGTATTACGCGCGCTCACTGGCCGTCGTTTTACAACGTCGTGACTGGGAAAACCCTGGCGT
TACCCAACTTAATCGCCTTGCAGCACATCCCCCTTTCGCCAGCTGGCGTAATAGCGAAGAGGCCCGCACC
GATCGCCCTTCCCAACAGTTGCGCAGCCTGAATGGCGAATGGG
[124 nt withheld, positions 6344-6467]
C
[91 nt withheld, positions 6469-6559]
A
[49 nt withheld, positions 6561-6609]
CCTTTGACGTTGGAGTCCACGTTCTTT
[37 nt withheld, positions 6637-6673]
ACCCTATCTCGGTCTATTCTTTTGATTTATAAGGGATTTTGCCGATTTCGGCCTATTGGTTAAAAAATGA
GCTGATTTAACAAAAATTTAACGCGAATTTTAACAAAATATTAACGCTTACAATTTAGGTGGCACTTTTC
GGGGAAATGTGCGCGGAACCCCTATTTGTTTATTTTTCTAAATACATTCAAATATGTATCCGCTCATGAG
ACAATAACCCTGATAAATGCTTCAATAATATTGAAAAAGGAAGAGTATGAGTATTCAACATTTCCGTGTC
GCCCTTATTCCCTTTTTTGCGGCATTTTGCCTTCCTGTTTTTGCTCACCCAGAAACGCTGGTGAAAGTAA
AAGATGCTGAAGATCAGTTGGGTGCACGAGTGGGTTACATCGAACTGGATCTCAACAGCGGTAAGATCCT
TGAGAGTTTTCGCCCCGAAGAACGTTTTCCAATGATGAGCACTTTTAAAGTTCTGCTATGTGGCGCGGTA
TTATCCCGTATTGACGCCGGGCAAGAGCAACTCGGTCGCCGCATACACTATTCTCAGAATGACTTGGTTG
AGTACTCACCAGTCACAGAAAAGCATCTTACGGATGGCATGACAGTAAGAGAATTATGCAGTGCTGCCAT
AACCATGAGTGATAACACTGCGGCCAACTTACTTCTGACAACGATCGGAGGACCGAAGGAGCTAACCGCT
TTTTTGCACAACATGGGGGATCATGTAACTCGCCTTGATCGTTGGGAACCGGAGCTGAATGAAGCCATAC
CAAACGACGAGCGTGACACCACGATGCCTGTAGCAATGGCAACAACGTTGCGCAAACTATTAACTGGCGA
ACTACTTACTCTAGCTTCCCGGCAACAATTAATAGACTGGATGGAGGCGGATAAAGTTGCAGGACCACTT
CTGCGCTCGGCCCTTCCGGCTGGCTGGTTTATTGCTGATAAATCTGGAGCCGGTGAGCGTGGGTCTCGCG
GTATCATTGCAGCACTGGGGCCAGATGGTAAGCCCTCCCGTATCGTAGTTATCTACACGACGGGGAGTCA
GGCAACTATGGATGAACGAAATAGACAGATCGCTGAGATAGGTGCCTCACTGATTAAGCATTGGTAACTG
TCAGACCAAGTTTACTCATATATACTTTAGATTGATTTAAAACTTCATTTTTAATTTAAAAGGATCTAGG
TGAAGATCCTTTTTGATAATCTCATGACCAAAATCCCTTAACGTGAGTTTTCGTTCCACTGAGCGTCAGA
CCCCGTAGAAAAGATCAAAGGATCTTCTTGAGATCCTTTTTTTCTGCGCGTAATCTGCTGCTTGCAAACA
AAAAAACCACCGCTACCAGCGGTGGTTTGTTTGCCGGATCAAGAGCTACCAACTCTTTTTCCGAAGGTAA
CTGGCTTCAGCAGAGCGCAGATACCAAATACTGTTCTTCTAGTGTAGCCGTAGTTAGGCCACCACTTCAA
GAACTCTGTAGCACCGCCTACATACCTCGCTCTGCTAATCCTGTTACCAGTGGCTGCTGCCAGTGGCGAT
AAGTCGTGTCTTACCGGGTTGGACTCAAGACGATAGTTACCGGATAAGGCGCAGCGGTCGGGCTGAACGG
GGGGTTCGTGCACACAGCCCAGCTTGGAGCGAACGACCTACACCGAACTGAGATACCTACAGCGTGAGCT
ATGAGAAAGCGCCACGCTTCCCGAAGGGAGAAAGGCGGACAGGTATCCGGTAAGCGGCAGGGTCGGAACA
GGAGAGCGCACGAGGGAGCTTCCAGGGGGAAACGCCTGGTATCTTTATAGTCCTGTCGGGTTTCGCCACC
TCTGACTTGAGCGTCGATTTTTGTGATGCTCGTCAGGGGGGCGGAGCCTATGGAAAAACGCCAGCAACGC
GGCCTTTTTACGGTTCCTGGCCTTTTGCTGGCCTTTTGCTCACATGTTCTTTCCTGCGTTATCCCCTGAT
TCTGTGGATAACCGTATTACCGCCTTTGAGTGAGCTGATACCGCTCGCCGCAGCCGAACGACCGAGCGCA
GCGAGTCAGTGAGCGAGGAAGCGGAAGAGCGCCCAATACGCAAACCGCCTCTCCCCGCGCGTTGGCCGAT
TCATTAATGCAGCTGGCACGACAGGTTTCCCGACTGGAAAGCGGGCAGTGAGCGCAACGCAATTAATGTG
AGTTAGCTCACTCATTAGGCACCCCAGGCTTTACACTTTATGCTTCCGGCTCGTATGTTGTGTGGAATTG
TGAGCGGATAACAATTTCACACAGGAAACAGCTATGACCATGATTACGCCAAGCGCGCAATTAACCCTCA
CTAAAGGGAACAAAAGCTGGAGCTGCAAGC
