>Addgene plasmid #142347 | TFORF2648 | depositor partial sequence | sequence record 279179 | Insert
ACCGCCACCATGACCACGCTGGCCGGCGCTGTGCCCAGGATGATGCGGCCGGGCCCGGGGCAGAACTACC
CGCGTAGCGGGTTCCCGCTGGAAGTGTCCACTCCCCTCGGCCAGGGCCGCGTCAACCAGCTCGGCGGTGT
TTTTATCAACGGCAGGCCGCTGCCCAACCACATCCGCCACAAGATCGTGGAGATGGCCCACCACGGCATC
CGGCCCTGCGTCATCTCGCGCCAGCTGCGCGTGTCCCACGGCTGCGTCTCCAAGATCCTGTGCAGGTACC
AGGAGACTGGCTCCATACGTCCTGGTGCCATCGGCGGCAGCAAGCCCAAGCAGGTGACAACGCCTGACGT
GGAGAAGAAAATTGAGGAATACAAAAGAGAGAACCCGGGCATGTTCAGCTGGGAAATCCGAGACAAATTA
CTCAAGGACGCGGTCTGTGATCGAAACACCGTGCCGTCAGTGAGTTCCATCAGCCGCATCCTGAGAAGTA
AATTCGGGAAAGGTGAAGAGGAGGAGGCCGACTTGGAGAGGAAGGAGGCAGAGGAAAGCGAGAAGAAGGC
CAAACACAGCATCGACGGCATCCTGAGCGAGCGAGGTAAGCGGTGGCGCCTTGGGCGGCGCACTTGCTGG
GTGACTTGGAGGGCATCGGCTAGCTAGTAATGAACTAGTCCGTAACTTGAAAGTATTTCGATTTCTTGGC
TTTATATATCTTGTGGAAAGGACGAAGGAGGCGTGAACGTATTGACGTA
