>Addgene plasmid #142347 | TFORF2648 | depositor partial sequence | sequence record 279180 | Barcode
AGGAGGCGTGAACGTATTGACGTA
